Addgene plasmid #184269: pEGFP-RepoMan-wt
Purpose: Expresses shRNA resistant GFP-RepoMan
Depositing lab: Lienhard Schmitz. Depositing organization: Justus Liebig-Universitaet Giessen. Publication: The Aurora B-controlled PP1/RepoMan complex determines the spatial and temporal distribution of mitotic H2B S6 phosphorylation. Pfisterer M, Robert R, Saul VV, Pritz A, Seibert M, Feederle R, Schmitz ML. Open Biol. 2024 May;14(5):230460. doi: 10.1098/rsob.230460. Epub 2024 May 29. PubMed 38806145.
Backbone
  Vector backbone: pEGFP-C1
  Backbone manufacturer: Clontech
  Backbone size w/o insert (bp): 4731
  Total vector size (bp): 7879
  Vector type: Mammalian Expression
  Selectable markers: Neomycin (select with G418)
Growth in bacteria
  Bacterial resistance: Kanamycin, 50 μg/mL
  Growth temperature: 37°C
  Growth strain: DH5alpha
  Copy number: High Copy
Gene/Insert
  Gene/Insert name: cell division cycle associated 2 (alt names: CDCA2; Repo-Man)
  Species: H. sapiens (human)
  Insert size (bp): 3183
  Mutation: changed nucleotides 723-747, 1488-1509, 1524-1548, 1554-1578, 2026-2066 to make siRNA resistant while amino-acid sequence remained unchanged
  Entrez Gene: CDCA2 (a.k.a. PPP1R81, Repo-Man)
  Promoter: CMV
  Tag / fusion protein: GFP (N terminal on backbone); 3xHA (C terminal on insert)
  Cloning method: Unknown
  Sequencing primers: 5′ CAACGAGAAGCGCGATC; 3′ GGTTCAGGGGGAGGTGTG
Terms and licenses: Academic/Nonprofit Terms; Industry Terms: Not Available to Industry
How to cite: pEGFP-RepoMan-wt was a gift from Lienhard Schmitz (Addgene plasmid # 184269 ; http://n2t.net/addgene:184269 ; RRID:Addgene_184269)
