[The description below was written by a language model from this plasmid's Addgene catalogue record and pLannotate feature annotations shown in this document.]
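Description:
pEGFP-RepoMan-wt is a mammalian expression plasmid built on the Clontech pEGFP-C1 backbone that produces human CDCA2 (Repo-Man) as a fluorescent, epitope-tagged fusion protein. Transcription is driven by the human cytomegalovirus immediate-early enhancer and promoter. The open reading frame begins with EGFP, continues through a remnant of the multiple cloning site into the CDCA2 coding sequence, ends with three tandem HA epitopes, and is terminated by the SV40 polyadenylation signal. The protein therefore carries GFP at its N terminus and 3xHA at its C terminus. Several stretches of the CDCA2 coding sequence were recoded with silent nucleotide changes, leaving the amino-acid sequence wild type. As a result, the transcript escapes the si/shRNAs used to deplete the endogenous gene.

The plasmid replicates in E. coli from a high-copy ColE1/pUC-type origin and also carries an f1 origin. A single Tn5 aminoglycoside phosphotransferase gene (NeoR/KanR) serves both hosts. A bacterial bla-type promoter drives it for kanamycin selection, and the SV40 enhancer/early promoter, paired with an HSV TK polyadenylation signal, drives it for G418 selection of stably transfected mammalian cells. The short large T antigen, ble and bGH poly(A) fragments in the annotation appear to be backbone remnants or partial matches rather than functional elements. The sequenced record is slightly longer than the catalogued total size.

Repo-Man recruits protein phosphatase 1 gamma to chromatin from anaphase onward. This construct suits knockdown-and-rescue experiments and live imaging or immunodetection of the wild-type protein. The associated study examined how the Aurora B-controlled PP1/RepoMan complex shapes mitotic histone H2B S6 phosphorylation.
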