Features (pLannotate 1.2.2; 16 found; start..end, strand, type, name):
     61..364     +  enhancer       CMV enhancer: human cytomegalovirus immediate early enhancer
    365..568     +  promoter       CMV promoter: human cytomegalovirus (CMV) immediate early promoter
    613..1329    +  CDS            EGFP: EGFP is a basic (constitutively fluorescent) green fluorescent protein published in 1996, derived from Aequorea victoria. It is reported to be a rapidly-maturing weak dimer with moderate acid sensitivity.
   1330..1380    +  misc_feature   MCS (fragment): multiple cloning site
   1390..4458    +  CDS            CDCA2: CDCA2_HUMAN - Experimental evidence at protein level: Swiss-Prot protein existence level 1. Regulator of chromosome structure during mitosis required for condensin-depleted chromosomes to retain their compact architecture through anaphase. Acts by mediating the recruitment of phopsphatase PP1-gamma subunit (PPP1CC) to chromatin at anaphase and into the following interphase. At anaphase onset, its association with chromatin targets a pool of PPP1CC to dephosphorylate substrates. From Homo sapiens (Human).
   4459..4548    +  CDS            3xHA: three tandem HA epitope tags
   4578..4662    +  CDS            large T antigen (fragment): large T antigen from SV40 (simian virus 40)
   4685..4806    +  polyA_signal   SV40 poly(A) signal: SV40 polyadenylation signal
   4840..5268    -  rep_origin     f1 ori (sequence partly withheld): f1 bacteriophage origin of replication; arrow indicates direction of (+) strand synthesis
   5295..5399    +  promoter       AmpR promoter: bla
   5401..5758    +  promoter       SV40 promoter: SV40 enhancer and early promoter
   5793..6587    +  CDS            NeoR/KanR: aminoglycoside phosphotransferase from Tn5; aph(3')-II (or nptII); confers resistance to neomycin, kanamycin, and G418 (Geneticin®)
   6608..6760    +  CDS            ble (fragment): BLE_KLEPN - Experimental evidence at protein level: Swiss-Prot protein existence level 1. Binding protein with a strong affinity to the bleomycin family of antibiotics. Binds to CL990; an antimitotic-antibiotic compound. From Klebsiella pneumoniae.
   6819..6866    +  polyA_signal   HSV TK poly(A) signal: herpes simplex virus thymidine kinase polyadenylation signal (Cole and Stacy, 1985)
   6957..6973    -  polyA_signal   bGH poly(A) signal (fragment): bovine growth hormone polyadenylation signal
   7195..7783    +  rep_origin     ori: high-copy-number ColE1/pMB1/pBR322/pUC origin of replication
>Addgene plasmid #184269 | pEGFP-RepoMan-wt | addgene full sequence | sequence record 419567 | Addgene NGS Result
TAGTTATTAATAGTAATCAATTACGGGGTCATTAGTTCATAGCCCATATATGGAGTTCCGCGTTACATAA
CTTACGGTAAATGGCCCGCCTGGCTGACCGCCCAACGACCCCCGCCCATTGACGTCAATAATGACGTATG
TTCCCATAGTAACGCCAATAGGGACTTTCCATTGACGTCAATGGGTGGAGTATTTACGGTAAACTGCCCA
CTTGGCAGTACATCAAGTGTATCATATGCCAAGTACGCCCCCTATTGACGTCAATGACGGTAAATGGCCC
GCCTGGCATTATGCCCAGTACATGACCTTATGGGACTTTCCTACTTGGCAGTACATCTACGTATTAGTCA
TCGCTATTACCATGGTGATGCGGTTTTGGCAGTACATCAATGGGCGTGGATAGCGGTTTGACTCACGGGG
ATTTCCAAGTCTCCACCCCATTGACGTCAATGGGAGTTTGTTTTGGCACCAAAATCAACGGGACTTTCCA
AAATGTCGTAACAACTCCGCCCCATTGACGCAAATGGGCGGTAGGCGTGTACGGTGGGAGGTCTATATAA
GCAGAGCTGGTTTAGTGAACCGTCAGATCCGCTAGCGCTACCGGTCGCCACCATGGTGAGCAAGGGCGAG
GAGCTGTTCACCGGGGTGGTGCCCATCCTGGTCGAGCTGGACGGCGACGTAAACGGCCACAAGTTCAGCG
TGTCCGGCGAGGGCGAGGGCGATGCCACCTACGGCAAGCTGACCCTGAAGTTCATCTGCACCACCGGCAA
GCTGCCCGTGCCCTGGCCCACCCTCGTGACCACCCTGACCTACGGCGTGCAGTGCTTCAGCCGCTACCCC
GACCACATGAAGCAGCACGACTTCTTCAAGTCCGCCATGCCCGAAGGCTACGTCCAGGAGCGCACCATCT
TCTTCAAGGACGACGGCAACTACAAGACCCGCGCCGAGGTGAAGTTCGAGGGCGACACCCTGGTGAACCG
CATCGAGCTGAAGGGCATCGACTTCAAGGAGGACGGCAACATCCTGGGGCACAAGCTGGAGTACAACTAC
AACAGCCACAACGTCTATATCATGGCCGACAAGCAGAAGAACGGCATCAAGGTGAACTTCAAGATCCGCC
ACAACATCGAGGACGGCAGCGTGCAGCTCGCCGACCACTACCAGCAGAACACCCCCATCGGCGACGGCCC
CGTGCTGCTGCCCGACAACCACTACCTGAGCACCCAGTCCGCCCTGAGCAAAGACCCCAACGAGAAGCGC
GATCACATGGTCCTGCTGGAGTTCGTGACCGCCGCCGGGATCACTCTCGGCATGGACGAGCTGTACAAGT
CCGGACTCAGATCTCGAGCTCAAGCTTCGAATTCTGCAGTCGACGGTACCCGCCGGCGAATGGATGCCAA
TTCAAAAGACAAGCCCCCTGAAACCAAGGAGTCTGCAATGAATAATGCTGGAAATGCCTCTTTCATTTTG
GGAACTGGGAAGATTGTGACTCCTCAGAAGCATGCCGAATTACCTCCTAATCCTTGCACACCAGATACTT
TTAAATCACCTTTGAACTTTTCCACAGTAACCGTAGAGCAATTGGGAATTACACCTGAAAGCTTTGTTAG
GAACTCTGCAGGAAAGTCATCATCCTACCTTAAAAAATGTAGACGACGTTCTGCAGTCGGTGCTCGGGGC
TCTCCTGAAACAAACCATCTGATTCGTTTCATTGCTCGGCAGCAAAATATAAAGAATGCTAGGAAATCTC
CTTTGGCACAAGATTCTCCTTCCCAGGGCAGCCCTGCACTGTATCGAAATGTTAACACTTTAAGAGAACG
AATATCAGCCTTCCAGTCAGCTTTTCACTCCATAAAGGAAAACGAGAAAATGACCGGCTGTCTGGAATTC
TCAGAGGCAGGAAAAGAGTCCGAGATGACCGATCTGACAAGGAAGGAAGGTCTCAGCGCTTGCCAGCAGT
CTGGGTTCCCTGCAGTGTTGTCCTCCAAACGTCGGAGAATATCCTATCAGAGAGACTCTGATGAAAATCT
GACGGATGCTGAAGGAAAAGTAATTGGTCTCCAGATATTCAATATTGATACAGACAGAGCATGTGCAGTT
GAAACTTCTGTCGACCTTAGCGAAATTTCAAGCAAGCTTGGTTCAACACAGTCTGGATTTTTAGTTGAAG
AGTCTCTTCCCCTTTCAGAGCTCACAGAGACTTCAAATGCACTAAAGGTTGCTGACTGTGTAGTGGGCAA
AGGATCAAGTGATGCCGTTTCGCCTGACACGTTCACAGCAGAAGTGAGCTCAGACGCAGTCCCTGATGTC
AGGTCACCAGCTACTCCAGCCTGCAGGAGGGACCTTCCCACCCCCAAGACCTTTGTACTTCGTTCTGTAC
TGAAGAAACCCTCTGTTAAGATGTGTCTAGAGAGCTTACAGGAACACTGTAACAACCTCTATGATGATGA
TGGGACTCATCCGAGCTTAATCTCAAATCTCCCAAACTGTTGCAAAGAGAAAGAAGCAGAAGATGAAGAA
AATTTTGAAGCACCTGCCTTTCTAAATATGAGGAAGAGGAAGAGAGTTACTTTTGGAGAGGACTTAAGCC
CGGAAGTGTTTGATGAATCTTTGCCAGCAAATACTCCATTGCGTAAAGGAGGAACACCTGTTTGTAAAAA
AGACTTCAGTGGTCTCAGTTCCCTGCTGCTTGAGCAGTCACCTGTTCCTGAGCCATTACCTCAACCAGAT
TTTGATGACAAGGGGGAGAATCTTGAAAACATAGAACCACTTCAAGTATCATTTGCCGTTCTCAGTTCTC
CTAATAAATCATCAATCTCTGAGACCCTTTCAGGCACTGATACCTTTAGTTCTTCAAATAACCATGAGAA
AATATCCTCACCAAAGGTGGGCCGTATCACAAGGACTTCTAACCGGAGGAACCAGCTGGTTAGCGTGGTA
GAAGAAAGCGTGTGTAATCTCCTGAACACAGAAGTTCAGCCTTGTAAAGAAAAGAAAATTAATAGGAGGA
AGTCTCAAGAAACAAAGTGTACAAAGAGAGCACTTCCTAAGAAGAGTCAGGTTTTAAAAAGTTGCAGAAA
GAAGAAAGGAAAGGGAAAGAAAAGTGTTCAGAAATCTTTATATGGGGAAAGAGACATTGCTTCTAAGAAG
CCCCTCCTCAGTCCTATTCCCGAGCTGCCTGAAGTCCCTGAGATGACACCTTCCATTCCGAGCATCCGAA
GACTGGGTTCAGGTTATTTCAGTTCAAATGGCAAACTGGAAGAAGTGAAGACTCCTAAAAATCCAGTGAA
AAGAAAGGATCTTTTGCGTCATGACCCAGATTTGCATATGCATCAAGGCTATGATAAATATGATGTCTCT
GAATTCTGCTCTTATATAAAAAGTTCCTCATCGCTTGGCAATGCTACTTCTGATGAGGACCCGAACACTA
ACATTATGAATATAAACGAGAACAAAAATATTCCAAAAGCAAAAAATAAGTCAGAAAGTGAAAATGAACC
AAAAGCTGGAACTGACAGTCCTGTTTCTTGTGCTTCTGTAACTGAAGAACGTGTGGCATCAGATAGTCCC
AAACCTGCTCTGACCCTGCAGCAGGGTCAAGAATTTTCTGCTGGTGGTCAAAATGCAGAAAACCTTTGTC
AGTTCTTTAAAATTTCACCAGATTTAAACATAAAGTGTGAAAGAAAGGATGACTTCTTAGGAGCTGCAGA
AGGAAAACTGCAATGCAATCGTTTAATGCCTAATTCACAAAAAGACTGTCATTGTTTAGGAGATGTCTTA
ATTGAAAATACGAAAGAATCTAAAAGCCAGAGTGAGGATTTGGGAAGAAAACCCATGGAAAGTAGCAGTG
TTGTGAGTTGCAGAGACAGGAAAGATAGAAGACGTTCCATGTGTTATTCTGATGGTCGAAGTTTACATTT
GGAAAAAAATGGAAATCACACACCATCCTCCAGTGTGGGCAGCTCTGTAGAAATTAGTTTAGAAAATTCT
GAACTGTTTAAAGATTTGTCTGATGCCATTGAGCAAACCTTTCAGAGGAGAAATAGTGAAACCAAAGTGC
GACGTAGCACGAGGCTACAGAAGGATTTAGAAAACGAAGGTCTTGTATGGATTTCACTTCCACTTCCTTC
CACTTCCCAAAAAGCCAAAAGAAGAACAATATGTACATTTGACAGCAGTGGATTTGAAAGTATGTCTCCC
ATAAAAGAAACTGTGTCCTCCAGACAAAAACCGCAGATGGCACCTCCCGTCTCAGATCCAGAAAACAGCC
AGGGCCCTGCTGCTGGTTCTTCCGATGAACCTGGTAAGAGGAGGAAGAGCTTTTGTATATCTACACTTGC
AAATACTAAAGCCACTTCCCAGTTCAAAGGCTACCGGAGAAGATCCTCTCTTAATGGGAAGGGAGAGAGC
TCTCTGACTGCCTTGGAAAGGATTGAACATAATGGAGAAAGAAAGCAGTACCCATACGATGTTCCTGACT
ATGCGGGCTATCCGTATGACGTCCCGGACTATGCAGGATCCTATCCATATGACGTTCCAGATTACGCTTA
GCCCGGGATCCACCGGATCTAGATAACTGATCATAATCAGCCATACCACATTTGTAGAGGTTTTACTTGC
TTTAAAAAACCTCCCACACCTCCCCCTGAACCTGAAACATAAAATGAATGCAATTGTTGTTGTTAACTTG
TTTATTGCAGCTTATAATGGTTACAAATAAAGCAATAGCATCACAAATTTCACAAATAAAGCATTTTTTT
CACTGCATTCTAGTTGTGGTTTGTCCAAACTCATCAATGTATCTTAACGCGTAAATTGTAAGCGTTAATA
TTTTGTTAAAATTCGCGTTAAATTTTTGTTAAATCAGCTCATTTTTTAACCAATAGGCCGAAATCGGCAA
AATCCCTTATAAATCAAAAGAATAGACCGAGATAGGGT
[37 nt withheld, positions 4939-4975]
AAAGAACGTGGACTCCAACGTCAAAGG
[49 nt withheld, positions 5003-5051]
T
[91 nt withheld, positions 5053-5143]
G
[124 nt withheld, positions 5145-5268]
CAGGTGGCACTTTTCGGGGAAATGTGCGCGGAACCCCTATTTGTTTATTTTTCTAAATACATTCAAATAT
GTATCCGCTCATGAGACAATAACCCTGATAAATGCTTCAATAATATTGAAAAAGGAAGAGTCCTGAGGCG
GAAAGAACCAGCTGTGGAATGTGTGTCAGTTAGGGTGTGGAAAGTCCCCAGGCTCCCCAGCAGGCAGAAG
TATGCAAAGCATGCATCTCAATTAGTCAGCAACCAGGTGTGGAAAGTCCCCAGGCTCCCCAGCAGGCAGA
AGTATGCAAAGCATGCATCTCAATTAGTCAGCAACCATAGTCCCGCCCCTAACTCCGCCCATCCCGCCCC
TAACTCCGCCCAGTTCCGCCCATTCTCCGCCCCATGGCTGACTAATTTTTTTTATTTATGCAGAGGCCGA
GGCCGCCTCGGCCTCTGAGCTATTCCAGAAGTAGTGAGGAGGCTTTTTTGGAGGCCTAGGCTTTTGCAAA
GATCGATCAAGAGACAGGATGAGGATCGTTTCGCATGATTGAACAAGATGGATTGCACGCAGGTTCTCCG
GCCGCTTGGGTGGAGAGGCTATTCGGCTATGACTGGGCACAACAGACAATCGGCTGCTCTGATGCCGCCG
TGTTCCGGCTGTCAGCGCAGGGGCGCCCGGTTCTTTTTGTCAAGACCGACCTGTCCGGTGCCCTGAATGA
ACTGCAAGACGAGGCAGCGCGGCTATCGTGGCTGGCCACGACGGGCGTTCCTTGCGCAGCTGTGCTCGAC
GTTGTCACTGAAGCGGGAAGGGACTGGCTGCTATTGGGCGAAGTGCCGGGGCAGGATCTCCTGTCATCTC
ACCTTGCTCCTGCCGAGAAAGTATCCATCATGGCTGATGCAATGCGGCGGCTGCATACGCTTGATCCGGC
TACCTGCCCATTCGACCACCAAGCGAAACATCGCATCGAGCGAGCACGTACTCGGATGGAAGCCGGTCTT
GTCGATCAGGATGATCTGGACGAAGAGCATCAGGGGCTCGCGCCAGCCGAACTGTTCGCCAGGCTCAAGG
CGAGCATGCCCGACGGCGAGGATCTCGTCGTGACCCATGGCGATGCCTGCTTGCCGAATATCATGGTGGA
AAATGGCCGCTTTTCTGGATTCATCGACTGTGGCCGGCTGGGTGTGGCGGACCGCTATCAGGACATAGCG
TTGGCTACCCGTGATATTGCTGAAGAGCTTGGCGGCGAATGGGCTGACCGCTTCCTCGTGCTTTACGGTA
TCGCCGCTCCCGATTCGCAGCGCATCGCCTTCTATCGCCTTCTTGACGAGTTCTTCTGAGCGGGACTCTG
GGGTTCGAAATGACCGACCAAGCGACGCCCAACCTGCCATCACGAGATTTCGATTCCACCGCCGCCTTCT
ATGAAAGGTTGGGCTTCGGAATCGTTTTCCGGGACGCCGGCTGGATGATCCTCCAGCGCGGGGATCTCAT
GCTGGAGTTCTTCGCCCACCCTAGGGGGAGGCTAACTGAAACACGGAAGGAGACAATACCGGAAGGAACC
CGCGCTATGACGGCAATAAAAAGACAGAATAAAACGCACGGTGTTGGGTCGTTTGTTCATAAACGCGGGG
TTCGGTCCCAGGGCTGGCACTCTGTCGATACCCCACCGAGACCCCATTGGGGCCAATACGCCCGCGTTTC
TTCCTTTTCCCCACCCCACCCCCCAAGTTCGGGTGAAGGCCCAGGGCTCGCAGCCAACGTCGGGGCGGCA
GGCCCTGCCATAGCCTCAGGTTACTCATATATACTTTAGATTGATTTAAAACTTCATTTTTAATTTAAAA
GGATCTAGGTGAAGATCCTTTTTGATAATCTCATGACCAAAATCCCTTAACGTGAGTTTTCGTTCCACTG
AGCGTCAGACCCCGTAGAAAAGATCAAAGGATCTTCTTGAGATCCTTTTTTTCTGCGCGTAATCTGCTGC
TTGCAAACAAAAAAACCACCGCTACCAGCGGTGGTTTGTTTGCCGGATCAAGAGCTACCAACTCTTTTTC
CGAAGGTAACTGGCTTCAGCAGAGCGCAGATACCAAATACTGTTCTTCTAGTGTAGCCGTAGTTAGGCCA
CCACTTCAAGAACTCTGTAGCACCGCCTACATACCTCGCTCTGCTAATCCTGTTACCAGTGGCTGCTGCC
AGTGGCGATAAGTCGTGTCTTACCGGGTTGGACTCAAGACGATAGTTACCGGATAAGGCGCAGCGGTCGG
GCTGAACGGGGGGTTCGTGCACACAGCCCAGCTTGGAGCGAACGACCTACACCGAACTGAGATACCTACA
GCGTGAGCTATGAGAAAGCGCCACGCTTCCCGAAGGGAGAAAGGCGGACAGGTATCCGGTAAGCGGCAGG
GTCGGAACAGGAGAGCGCACGAGGGAGCTTCCAGGGGGAAACGCCTGGTATCTTTATAGTCCTGTCGGGT
TTCGCCACCTCTGACTTGAGCGTCGATTTTTGTGATGCTCGTCAGGGGGGCGGAGCCTATGGAAAAACGC
CAGCAACGCGGCCTTTTTACGGTTCCTGGCCTTTTGCTGGCCTTTTGCTCACATGTTCTTTCCTGCGTTA
TCCCCTGATTCTGTGGATAACCGTATTACCGCCATGCAT
